>Addgene plasmid #219242 | SFFV-CBX2-Brd 308 | addgene full sequence | sequence record 449007 | Addgene NGS Result
ATTTATGCAGAGGCCGAGGCCGCCTCGGCCTCTGAGCTATTCCAGAAGTAGTGAGGAGGCTTTTTTGGAG
GCCTAGGGACGTACCCAATTCGCCCTATAGTGAGTCGTATTACGCGCGCTCACTGGCCGTCGTTTTACAA
CGTCGTGACTGGGAAAACCCTGGCGTTACCCAACTTAATCGCCTTGCAGCACATCCCCCTTTCGCCAGCT
GGCGTAATAGCGAAGAGGCCCGCACCGATCGCCCTTCCCAACAGTTGCGCAGCCTGAATGGCGAATGGG
[124 nt withheld, positions 280-403]
C
[91 nt withheld, positions 405-495]
A
[49 nt withheld, positions 497-545]
CCTTTGACGTTGGAGTCCACGTTCTTT
[37 nt withheld, positions 573-609]
ACCCTATCTCGGTCTATTCTTTTGATTTATAAGGGATTTTGCCGATTTCGGCCTATTGGTTAAAAAATGA
GCTGATTTAACAAAAATTTAACGCGAATTTTAACAAAATATTAACGCTTACAATTTAGGTGGCACTTTTC
GGGGAAATGTGCGCGGAACCCCTATTTGTTTATTTTTCTAAATACATTCAAATATGTATCCGCTCATGAG
ACAATAACCCTGATAAATGCTTCAATAATATTGAAAAAGGAAGAGTATGAGTATTCAACATTTCCGTGTC
GCCCTTATTCCCTTTTTTGCGGCATTTTGCCTTCCTGTTTTTGCTCACCCAGAAACGCTGGTGAAAGTAA
AAGATGCTGAAGATCAGTTGGGTGCACGAGTGGGTTACATCGAACTGGATCTCAACAGCGGTAAGATCCT
TGAGAGTTTTCGCCCCGAAGAACGTTTTCCAATGATGAGCACTTTTAAAGTTCTGCTATGTGGCGCGGTA
TTATCCCGTATTGACGCCGGGCAAGAGCAACTCGGTCGCCGCATACACTATTCTCAGAATGACTTGGTTG
AGTACTCACCAGTCACAGAAAAGCATCTTACGGATGGCATGACAGTAAGAGAATTATGCAGTGCTGCCAT
AACCATGAGTGATAACACTGCGGCCAACTTACTTCTGACAACGATCGGAGGACCGAAGGAGCTAACCGCT
TTTTTGCACAACATGGGGGATCATGTAACTCGCCTTGATCGTTGGGAACCGGAGCTGAATGAAGCCATAC
CAAACGACGAGCGTGACACCACGATGCCTGTAGCAATGGCAACAACGTTGCGCAAACTATTAACTGGCGA
ACTACTTACTCTAGCTTCCCGGCAACAATTAATAGACTGGATGGAGGCGGATAAAGTTGCAGGACCACTT
CTGCGCTCGGCCCTTCCGGCTGGCTGGTTTATTGCTGATAAATCTGGAGCCGGTGAGCGTGGGTCTCGCG
GTATCATTGCAGCACTGGGGCCAGATGGTAAGCCCTCCCGTATCGTAGTTATCTACACGACGGGGAGTCA
GGCAACTATGGATGAACGAAATAGACAGATCGCTGAGATAGGTGCCTCACTGATTAAGCATTGGTAACTG
TCAGACCAAGTTTACTCATATATACTTTAGATTGATTTAAAACTTCATTTTTAATTTAAAAGGATCTAGG
TGAAGATCCTTTTTGATAATCTCATGACCAAAATCCCTTAACGTGAGTTTTCGTTCCACTGAGCGTCAGA
CCCCGTAGAAAAGATCAAAGGATCTTCTTGAGATCCTTTTTTTCTGCGCGTAATCTGCTGCTTGCAAACA
AAAAAACCACCGCTACCAGCGGTGGTTTGTTTGCCGGATCAAGAGCTACCAACTCTTTTTCCGAAGGTAA
CTGGCTTCAGCAGAGCGCAGATACCAAATACTGTTCTTCTAGTGTAGCCGTAGTTAGGCCACCACTTCAA
GAACTCTGTAGCACCGCCTACATACCTCGCTCTGCTAATCCTGTTACCAGTGGCTGCTGCCAGTGGCGAT
AAGTCGTGTCTTACCGGGTTGGACTCAAGACGATAGTTACCGGATAAGGCGCAGCGGTCGGGCTGAACGG
GGGGTTCGTGCACACAGCCCAGCTTGGAGCGAACGACCTACACCGAACTGAGATACCTACAGCGTGAGCT
ATGAGAAAGCGCCACGCTTCCCGAAGGGAGAAAGGCGGACAGGTATCCGGTAAGCGGCAGGGTCGGAACA
GGAGAGCGCACGAGGGAGCTTCCAGGGGGAAACGCCTGGTATCTTTATAGTCCTGTCGGGTTTCGCCACC
TCTGACTTGAGCGTCGATTTTTGTGATGCTCGTCAGGGGGGCGGAGCCTATGGAAAAACGCCAGCAACGC
GGCCTTTTTACGGTTCCTGGCCTTTTGCTGGCCTTTTGCTCACATGTTCTTTCCTGCGTTATCCCCTGAT
TCTGTGGATAACCGTATTACCGCCTTTGAGTGAGCTGATACCGCTCGCCGCAGCCGAACGACCGAGCGCA
GCGAGTCAGTGAGCGAGGAAGCGGAAGAGCGCCCAATACGCAAACCGCCTCTCCCCGCGCGTTGGCCGAT
TCATTAATGCAGCTGGCACGACAGGTTTCCCGACTGGAAAGCGGGCAGTGAGCGCAACGCAATTAATGTG
AGTTAGCTCACTCATTAGGCACCCCAGGCTTTACACTTTATGCTTCCGGCTCGTATGTTGTGTGGAATTG
TGAGCGGATAACAATTTCACACAGGAAACAGCTATGACCATGATTACGCCAAGCGCGCAATTAACCCTCA
CTAAAGGGAACAAAAGCTGGAGCTGCAAGCTTAATGTAGTCTTATGCAATACTCTTGTAGTCTTGCAACA
TGGTAACGATGAGTTAGCAACATGCCTTACAAGGAGAGAAAAAGCACCGTGCATGCCGATTGGTGGAAGT
AAGGTGGTACGATCGTGCCTTATTAGGAAGGCAACAGACGGGTCTGACATGGATTGGACGAACCACTGAA
TTGCCGCATTGCAGAGATATTGTATTTAAGTGCCTAGCTCGATACATAAACGGGTCTCTCTGGTTAGACC
AGATCTGAGCCTGGGAGCTCTCTGGCTAACTAGGGAACCCACTGCTTAAGCCTCAATAAAGCTTGCCTTG
AGTGCTTCAAGTAGTGTGTGCCCGTCTGTTGTGTGACTCTGGTAACTAGAGATCCCTCAGACCCTTTTAG
TCAGTGTGGAAAATCTCTAGCAGTGGCGCCCGAACAGGGACTTGAAAGCGAAAGGGAAACCAGAGGAGCT
CTCTCGACGCAGGACTCGGCTTGCTGAAGCGCGCACGGCAAGAGGCGAGGGGCGGCGACTGGTGAGTACG
CCAAAAATTTTGACTAGCGGAGGCTAGAAGGAGAGAGATGGGTGCGAGAGCGTCAGTATTAAGCGGGGGA
GAATTAGATCGCGATGGGAAAAAATTCGGTTAAGGCCAGGGGGAAAGAAAAAATATAAATTAAAACATAT
AGTATGGGCAAGCAGGGAGCTAGAACGATTCGCAGTTAATCCTGGCCTGTTAGAAACATCAGAAGGCTGT
AGACAAATACTGGGACAGCTACAACCATCCCTTCAGACAGGATCAGAAGAACTTAGATCATTATATAATA
CAGTAGCAACCCTCTATTGTGTGCATCAAAGGATAGAGATAAAAGACACCAAGGAAGCTTTAGACAAGAT
AGAGGAAGAGCAAAACAAAAGTAAGACCACCGCACAGCAAGCGGCCGCTGATCTTCAGACCTGGAGGAGG
AGATATGAGGGACAATTGGAGAAGTGAATTATATAAATATAAAGTAGTAAAAATTGAACCATTAGGAGTA
GCACCCACCAAGGCAAAGAGAAGAGTGGTGCAGAGAGAAAAAAGAGCAGTGGGAATAGGAGCTTTGTTCC
TTGGGTTCTTGGGAGCAGCAGGAAGCACTATGGGCGCAGCGTCAATGACGCTGACGGTACAGGCCAGACA
ATTATTGTCTGGTATAGTGCAGCAGCAGAACAATTTGCTGAGGGCTATTGAGGCGCAACAGCATCTGTTG
CAACTCACAGTCTGGGGCATCAAGCAGCTCCAGGCAAGAATCCTGGCTGTGGAAAGATACCTAAAGGATC
AACAGCTCCTGGGGATTTGGGGTTGCTCTGGAAAACTCATTTGCACCACTGCTGTGCCTTGGAATGCTAG
TTGGAGTAATAAATCTCTGGAACAGATTTGGAATCACACGACCTGGATGGAGTGGGACAGAGAAATTAAC
AATTACACAAGCTTAATACACTCCTTAATTGAAGAATCGCAAAACCAGCAAGAAAAGAATGAACAAGAAT
TATTGGAATTAGATAAATGGGCAAGTTTGTGGAATTGGTTTAACATAACAAATTGGCTGTGGTATATAAA
ATTATTCATAATGATAGTAGGAGGCTTGGTAGGTTTAAGAATAGTTTTTGCTGTACTTTCTATAGTGAAT
AGAGTTAGGCAGGGATATTCACCATTATCGTTTCAGACCCACCTCCCAACCCCGAGGGGACCCGACAGGC
CCGAAGGAATAGAAGAAGAAGGTGGAGAGAGAGACAGAGACAGATCCATTCGATTAGTGAACGGATCTCG
ACGGTATCGGTTAACTTTTAAAAGAAAAGGGGGGATTGGGGGGTACAGTGCAGGGGAAAGAATAGTAGAC
ATAATAGCAACAGACATACAAACTAAAGAATTACAAAAACAAATTACAAAAATTCAAAATTTTATCGATC
ACGAGACTAGCCTCGAGCTGGCTGCAGTAACGCCATTTTGCAAGGCATGGAAAAATACCAAACCAAGAAT
AGAGAAGTTCAGATCAAGGGCGGGTACATGAAAATAGCTAACGTTGGGCCAAACAGGATATCTGCGGTGA
GCAGTTTCGGCCCCGGCCCGGGGCCAAGAACAGATGGTCACCGCAGTTTCGGCCCCGGCCCGAGGCCAAG
AACAGATGGTCCCCAGATATGGCCCAACCCTCAGCAGTTTCTTAAGACCCATCAGATGTTTCCAGGCTCC
CCCAAGGACCTGAAATGACCCTGCGCCTTATTTGAATTAACCAATCAGCCTGCTTCTCGCTTCTGTTCGC
GCGCTTCTGCTTCCCGAGCTCTATAAAAGAGCTCACAACCCCTCACTCGGCGCGCCAGTCCTCCGACAGA
CTGAGTCGGCCGGTCGAATCAAGCTTATCGATACCGTCGACGGATCCGCTAGCCCGCGGTTCGAAATGGA
GGAGCTGAGCAGCGTGGGCGAGCAGGTCTTCGCCGCCGAGTGCATCCTGAGCAAGCGGCTCCGCAAGGGC
AAGCTGGAGTACCTGGTCAAGTGGCGCGGCTGGTCCTCCAAACATAACAGCTGGGAGCCGGAGGAGAACA
TCCTGGACCCGAGGCTGCTCCTGGCCTTCCAGAAGAAGGAACATGAGAAGGAGGTGCAGAACCGGAAGAG
AGGCAAGAGGCCGAGAGGCCGGCCAAGGAAGCTCACTGCCATGTCCTCCTGCAGCCGGCGCTCCAAGCTC
AAGGTGGGTGGCTGCGCTGGGTATGCTGACCCCACCTCCCAGCACCCCCTTGGCGTAGGGGGCAGGCAGA
GGGAGGGTTTGGGGCCCTCAGGAAGGGGGTGGCACTTCTGCCAACAGTCTGTCCCTCTACTCGGAAAACA
GGAGCCCCCTTTCTTCCTGTCTCTCAGCTTCTGCTGCCAGGGGCCCCAGCCGGCTGAGAGTTCCTCCCCG
CCCCTCCCAGGGGCTTCCTGCTTCAGCCTGTCCTGCACGCCTCTCTGCTGGGTGGCAGGGTCAAACTGCT
GCAGACAAGCACTCTTCCCTCCCAGGGGGTCCTTGGGGGACGGAAAGGAACAGGAAGCATGCGTACAGTA
GACCGGTCGGATCCCCCGGGCTGCAGGAATTCGAGCATCTTACCGCCATTTATTCCCATATTTGTTCTGT
TTTTCTTGATTTGGGTATACATTTAAATGTTAATAAAACAAAATGGTGGGGCAATCATTTACATTTTTAG
GGATATGTAATTACTAGTTCAGGTGTATTGCCACAAGACAAACATGTTAAGAAACTTTCCCGTTATTTAC
GCTCTGTTCCTGTTAATCAACCTCTGGATTACAAAATTTGTGAAAGATTGACTGATATTCTTAACTATGT
TGCTCCTTTTACGCTGTGTGGATATGCTGCTTTAATGCCTCTGTATCATGCTATTGCTTCCCGTACGGCT
TTCGTTTTCTCCTCCTTGTATAAATCCTGGTTGCTGTCTCTTTATGAGGAGTTGTGGCCCGTTGTCCGTC
AACGTGGCGTGGTGTGCTCTGTGTTTGCTGACGCAACCCCCACTGGCTGGGGCATTGCCACCACCTGTCA
ACTCCTTTCTGGGACTTTCGCTTTCCCCCTCCCGATCGCCACGGCAGAACTCATCGCCGCCTGCCTTGCC
CGCTGCTGGACAGGGGCTAGGTTGCTGGGCACTGATAATTCCGTGGTGTTGTCGGGGAAGCTGACGTCCT
TTGCAATTCGATATCAAGCTGTACCTTCTAGATGTACACTACTGCCAGCGCTTCTAGACCAATGACTTAC
AAGGCAGCTGTAGATCTTAGCCACTTTTTAAAAGAAAAGGGGGGACTGGAAGGGCTAATTCACTCCCAAC
GAAGACAAGATCTGCTTTTTGCTTGTACTGGGTCTCTCTGGTTAGACCAGATCTGAGCCTGGGAGCTCTC
TGGCTAACTAGGGAACCCACTGCTTAAGCCTCAATAAAGCTTGCCTTGAGTGCTTCAAGTAGTGTGTGCC
CGTCTGTTGTGTGACTCTGGTAACTAGAGATCCCTCAGACCCTTTTAGTCAGTGTGGAAAATCTCTAGCA
GTAGTAGTTCATGTCATCTTATTATTCAGTATTTATAACTTGCAAAGAAATGAATATCAGAGAGTGAGAG
GAACTTGTTTATTGCAGCTTATAATGGTTACAAATAAAGCAATAGCATCACAAATTTCACAAATAAAGCA
TTTTTTTCACTGCATTCTAGTTGTGGTTTGTCCAAACTCATCAATGTATCTTATCATGTCTGGCTCTAGC
TATCCCGCCCCTAACTCCGCCCATCCCGCCCCTAACTCCGCCCAGTTCCGCCCATTCTCCGCCCCATGGC
TGACTAATTTTTTTT
Features (pLannotate 1.2.2; 29 found; start..end, strand, type, name):
     94..112     -  promoter       T7 promoter: promoter for bacteriophage T7 RNA polymerase
    120..275     +  CDS            lacZα (fragment): LacZα fragment of β-galactosidase; lacZ fragment
    280..708     +  rep_origin     f1 ori (sequence partly withheld): f1 bacteriophage origin of replication; arrow indicates direction of (+) strand synthesis
    761..865     +  promoter       AmpR promoter: bla
    866..1726    +  CDS            AmpR: β-lactamase; bla; confers resistance to ampicillin, carbenicillin, and related antibiotics
   1897..2485    +  rep_origin     ori: high-copy-number ColE1/pMB1/pBR322/pUC origin of replication
   2668..2760    +  CDS            lacI (fragment): lac repressor; lacI; The lac repressor binds to the lac operator to inhibit transcription in E. coli. This inhibition can be relieved by adding lactose or isopropyl-β-D-thiogalactopyranoside (IPTG).
   2773..2794    +  protein_bind   CAP binding site: CAP binding activates transcription in the presence of cAMP. E. coli catabolite activator protein
   2809..2839    +  promoter       lac promoter: promoter for the E. coli lac operon
   2847..2863    +  protein_bind   lac operator: The lac repressor binds to the lac operator to inhibit transcription in E. coli. This inhibition can be relieved by adding lactose or isopropyl-β-D-thiogalactopyranoside (IPTG). lac repressor encoded by lacI
   2908..2926    +  promoter       T3 promoter: promoter for bacteriophage T3 RNA polymerase
   2954..3180    +  promoter       RSV promoter: Rous sarcoma virus enhancer/promoter
   3181..3361    +  LTR            5' LTR (truncated): truncated 5' long terminal repeat (LTR) from HIV-1
   3408..3533    +  misc_feature   HIV-1 Ψ: packaging signal of human immunodeficiency virus type 1
   3517..3880    +  CDS            HIV-1 gag (fragment): gag protein from human immunodeficiency virus 1; gag
   4026..4259    +  misc_feature   RRE: The Rev response element (RRE) of HIV-1 allows for Rev-dependent mRNA export from the nucleus to the cytoplasm.
   4636..4736    +  CDS            Rev (fragment): human immunodeficiency virus 1 (HIV-1) Rev protein; rev; enhances nuclear export of unspliced and incompletely spliced viral mRNAs
   4755..4872    +  misc_feature   cPPT/CTS: central polypurine tract and central termination sequence of HIV-1
   4906..5307    +  promoter       SFFV promoter: spleen focus-forming virus long terminal repeat (LTR) promoter
   5317..5340    +  misc_feature   MCS (fragment): pBluescript multiple cloning site
   5371..5613    +  CDS            Cbx7 (fragment): CBX7_MOUSE - Also known as D15Ertd417e. Experimental evidence at protein level: Swiss-Prot protein existence level 1. Component of a Polycomb group (PcG) multiprotein PRC1-like complex, a complex class required to maintain the transcriptionally repressive state of many genes, including Hox genes, throughout development (PubMed:16537902, PubMed:22226355). PcG PRC1 complex acts via chromatin remodeling and modification of histones; it mediates monoubiquitination of histone H2A 'Lys-119', rendering chromatin heritably changed in its expressibility. Promotes histone H3 trimethylation at 'Lys-9' (H
   6008..6033    +  misc_feature   MCS (fragment): pBluescript multiple cloning site
   6033..6092    +  CDS            S (fragment): HBSAG_WHV6 - Experimental evidence at transcript level: Swiss-Prot protein existence level 2. The middle envelope protein plays an important role in the budding of the virion. It is involved in the induction of budding in a nucleocapsid independent way. In this process the majority of envelope proteins bud to form subviral lipoprotein particles of 22 nm of diameter that do not contain a nucleocapsid (By similarity). From Woodchuck hepatitis B virus (isolate w64/pWS23) (WHV).
   6224..6627    +  misc_feature   WPRE: woodchuck hepatitis virus posttranscriptional regulatory element
   6685..6744    +  CDS            nef (fragment): NEF_HV1Z2 - Experimental evidence at protein level: Swiss-Prot protein existence level 1. Extracellular Nef protein targets CD4(+) T-lymphocytes for apoptosis by interacting with CXCR4 surface receptors. From Human immunodeficiency virus type 1 group M subtype D (isolate Z2/CDC-Z34) (HIV-1).
   6746..6979    +  LTR            3' LTR (ΔU3): self-inactivating 3' long terminal repeat (LTR) from HIV-1
   7051..7172    +  polyA_signal   SV40 poly(A) signal: SV40 polyadenylation signal
   7191..7212    +  rep_origin     SV40 ori (fragment): SV40 origin of replication
   7212..73      +  rep_origin     SV40 ori (across the origin): SV40 origin of replication
