[The description below was written by a language model from this plasmid's Addgene catalogue record and pLannotate feature annotations shown in this document.]
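Description:
SFFV-CBX2-Brd 308 is a lentiviral transfer plasmid built on the SFFV-MCS backbone that expresses the human Polycomb-group gene CBX2 together with a construct-specific DNA barcode. It is propagated in E. coli through a high-copy ColE1/pUC-type origin with ampicillin selection (AmpR/β-lactamase). The backbone also retains pBluescript-derived remnants, including an f1 origin, lacZα and lac regulatory fragments, and T7 and T3 promoters. No mammalian selection marker or fluorescent reporter is annotated.

The viral cassette has a third-generation, self-inactivating layout. An RSV promoter replaces the U3 region of a truncated HIV-1 5' LTR to drive genomic RNA production in packaging cells. It is followed by the Ψ packaging signal with a partial gag sequence, the Rev response element for nuclear export of the unspliced genome, and the cPPT/CTS element. Downstream, the spleen focus-forming virus (SFFV) LTR promoter drives the 636 bp CBX2 insert, cloned between flanking MCS sites. The automated annotation labels part of this region as a mouse Cbx7 fragment, which most likely reflects homology within the conserved chromodomain family rather than a different insert. A WPRE follows the coding sequence to enhance transcript stability and expression. According to the depositor, the barcode sits after the WPRE at an XbaI site, ahead of the ΔU3 3' LTR, although it is not annotated as a feature. This placement should put the barcode within the SFFV-driven transcript. An SV40 poly(A) signal and SV40 origin lie outside the LTRs.

The plasmid belongs to a barcoded transcription factor library for combinatorial screening in immune cell reprogramming, where the barcode identifies which factor was delivered to a transduced cell.
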