Addgene plasmid #219242: SFFV-CBX2-Brd 308
Purpose: Transcription factor CBX2 with a specific barcode assigned.
Depositing lab: Filipe Pereira. Depositing organization: Center for Neuroscience and Cell Biology, University of Coimbra. Publication: A combinatorial transcription factor screening platform for immune cell reprogramming. Kurochkin I, Altman AR, Caiado I, Pertiga-Cabral D, Halitzki E, Minaeva M, Zimmermannova O, Henriques-Oliveira L, Klein D, Nair M, Oliveira D, Cajal LR, Knittel R, Feick C, Ringner M, Martin M, Cirovic B, Pires CF, Rosa FF, Sitnicka E, Theis FJ, Pereira CF. Cell Syst. 2026 Jan 21;17(1):101457. doi: 10.1016/j.cels.2025.101457. Epub 2026 Jan 14. PubMed 41539305.
Backbone
  Vector backbone: SFFV-MCS
  Backbone size w/o insert (bp): 6638
  Vector type: Lentiviral
Growth in bacteria
  Bacterial resistance: Ampicillin, 100 μg/mL
  Growth temperature: 37°C
  Growth strain: NEB Stable
  Copy number: High Copy
Gene/Insert
  Gene/Insert name: CBX2
  Species: H. sapiens (human)
  Insert size (bp): 636
  Entrez Gene: CBX2 (a.k.a. CDCA6, M33, SRXY5)
  Promoter: The spleen focus-forming virus (SFFV) promoter
  Cloning method: Restriction Enzyme; 5′ cloning site Bsp119I (not destroyed); 3′ cloning site BstHI (not destroyed)
Terms and licenses: Academic/Nonprofit Terms; Industry Terms: Not Available to Industry
Depositor comments: Barcode sequence cloned into XbaI restriction site. Design of plasmid is as follows: SFFV-[TF sequence]-WPRE-[Barcode sequence].
How to cite: SFFV-CBX2-Brd 308 was a gift from Filipe Pereira (Addgene plasmid # 219242 ; http://n2t.net/addgene:219242 ; RRID:Addgene_219242)
