>Addgene plasmid #219242 | SFFV-CBX2-Brd 308 | depositor partial sequence | sequence record 428206 | TF ORF
ATGGAGGAGCTGAGCAGCGTGGGCGAGCAGGTCTTCGCCGCCGAGTGCATCCTGAGCAAGCGGCTCCGCA
AGGGCAAGCTGGAGTACCTGGTCAAGTGGCGCGGCTGGTCCTCCAAACATAACAGCTGGGAGCCGGAGGA
GAACATCCTGGACCCGAGGCTGCTCCTGGCCTTCCAGAAGAAGGAACATGAGAAGGAGGTGCAGAACCGG
AAGAGAGGCAAGAGGCCGAGAGGCCGGCCAAGGAAGCTCACTGCCATGTCCTCCTGCAGCCGGCGCTCCA
AGCTCAAGGTGGGTGGCTGCGCTGGGTATGCTGACCCCACCTCCCAGCACCCCCTTGGCGTAGGGGGCAG
GCAGAGGGAGGGTTTGGGGCCCTCAGGAAGGGGGTGGCACTTCTGCCAACAGTCTGTCCCTCTACTCGGA
AAACAGGAGCCCCCTTTCTTCCTGTCTCTCAGCTTCTGCTGCCAGGGGCCCCAGCCGGCTGAGAGTTCCT
CCCCGCCCCTCCCAGGGGCTTCCTGCTTCAGCCTGTCCTGCACGCCTCTCTGCTGGGTGGCAGGGTCAAA
CTGCTGCAGACAAGCACTCTTCCCTCCCAGGGGGTCCTTGGGGGACGGAAAGGAACAGGAAGCATGCGTA
CAGTAG
