>Addgene plasmid #219242 | SFFV-CBX2-Brd 308 | depositor partial sequence | sequence record 428207 | Barcode sequence
TGTACACTACTGCCAGCGCT
